Addgene plasmid #159323: pcDNA3-His-SUMO1
Purpose: Mammalian cell expression of mouse His-SUMO1
Depositing lab: Jianjun Zhao. Depositing organization: Cleveland Clinic Foundation.
Backbone
  Vector backbone: pcDNA3
  Vector type: Mammalian Expression
Growth in bacteria
  Bacterial resistance: Ampicillin, 100 μg/mL
  Growth temperature: 37°C
  Growth strain: DH5alpha
  Copy number: High Copy
Gene/Insert
  Gene/Insert name: His-SUMO1
  Species: M. musculus (mouse)
  Entrez Gene: Sumo1 (a.k.a. GMP1, PIC1, SENTRIN, SMT3, SMT3H3, SMTP3, SUMO-1, Smt3C, Ubl1)
  Cloning method: Restriction Enzyme; 5′ cloning site Unknown (unknown if destroyed)
Terms and licenses: Academic/Nonprofit Terms; Industry Terms: Not Available to Industry
How to cite: pcDNA3-His-SUMO1 was a gift from Jianjun Zhao (Addgene plasmid # 159323 ; http://n2t.net/addgene:159323 ; RRID:Addgene_159323)
