[The description below was written by a language model from this plasmid's Addgene catalogue record and pLannotate feature annotations shown in this document.]
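Description:
pcDNA3-His-SUMO1 is a mammalian expression plasmid built on the pcDNA3 backbone for producing histidine-tagged mouse SUMO1 in transfected cells. It is maintained in E. coli as a high-copy plasmid through a ColE1/pUC-type origin and selected with ampicillin via the β-lactamase gene and its native promoter. An f1 origin is also present, which in principle allows single-stranded DNA production. For selection in mammalian cells, the backbone carries a neomycin phosphotransferase cassette driven by the SV40 enhancer/early promoter and terminated by an SV40 polyadenylation signal, conferring G418 resistance. The short bom, lac promoter/operator, lacI, ble and HIV-1 LTR matches in the annotation are fragments that appear to be backbone remnants rather than functional parts.

The expression cassette consists of the human CMV immediate-early enhancer and promoter, a T7 promoter that could be used for in vitro transcription, the SUMO1 coding sequence, and the bovine growth hormone polyadenylation signal. The automated annotation matched the open reading frame to the human SUMO1 protein entry, whereas the catalogue lists the insert as mouse. The His tag is not annotated as a separate feature. The gap between the T7 promoter and the start of the SUMO1 match leaves room for an N-terminal tag, but the record does not state its position or length, and the cloning sites are listed as unknown.

SUMO1 is a ubiquitin-like modifier that is covalently attached to lysine residues of target proteins through an E1/E2/E3 cascade. The stated purpose is simply mammalian expression of His-SUMO1. Constructs of this kind are commonly used to recover SUMO-conjugated proteins by metal-affinity purification.
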