Features (pLannotate 1.2.2; 20 found; start..end, strand, type, name):
     28..80      -  misc_feature   bom (fragment): basis of mobility region from pBR322
    235..614     +  enhancer       CMV enhancer: human cytomegalovirus immediate early enhancer
    615..818     +  promoter       CMV promoter: human cytomegalovirus (CMV) immediate early promoter
    814..847     +  LTR            5' LTR (truncated) (fragment): truncated 5' long terminal repeat (LTR) from HIV-1
    863..881     +  promoter       T7 promoter: promoter for bacteriophage T7 RNA polymerase
    950..1237    +  CDS            SUMO1: SUMO1_HUMAN - Also known as SMT3C, SMT3H3, UBL1. Experimental evidence at protein level: Swiss-Prot protein existence level 1. Ubiquitin-like protein that can be covalently attached to proteins as a monomer or a lysine-linked polymer. Covalent attachment via an isopeptide bond to its substrates requires prior activation by the E1 complex SAE1-SAE2 and linkage to the E2 enzyme UBE2I, and can be promoted by E3 ligases such as PIAS1-4, RANBP2 or CBX4. This post- translational modification on lysine residues of proteins plays a crucial role in a number of cellular processes such as nuclear transpo
   1278..1502    +  polyA_signal   bGH poly(A) signal: bovine growth hormone polyadenylation signal
   1506..1527    +  promoter       SV40 promoter (fragment): SV40 enhancer and early promoter
   1548..1976    +  rep_origin     f1 ori (sequence partly withheld): f1 bacteriophage origin of replication; arrow indicates direction of (+) strand synthesis
   1990..2319    +  promoter       SV40 promoter: SV40 enhancer and early promoter
   2386..3177    +  CDS            neo: KKA2_KLEPN - Also known as kan, nptII. Experimental evidence at protein level: Swiss-Prot protein existence level 1. Resistance to kanamycin, neomycin, paromomycin, ribostamycin, butirosin and gentamicin B. From Klebsiella pneumoniae.
   3201..3359    +  CDS            ble (fragment): BLE_KLEPN - Experimental evidence at protein level: Swiss-Prot protein existence level 1. Binding protein with a strong affinity to the bleomycin family of antibiotics. Binds to CL990; an antimitotic-antibiotic compound. From Klebsiella pneumoniae.
   3354..3475    +  polyA_signal   SV40 poly(A) signal: SV40 polyadenylation signal
   3548..3564    -  protein_bind   lac operator: The lac repressor binds to the lac operator to inhibit transcription in E. coli. This inhibition can be relieved by adding lactose or isopropyl-β-D-thiogalactopyranoside (IPTG). lac repressor encoded by lacI
   3572..3602    -  promoter       lac promoter: promoter for the E. coli lac operon
   3617..3638    -  protein_bind   CAP binding site: CAP binding activates transcription in the presence of cAMP. E. coli catabolite activator protein
   3651..3743    -  CDS            lacI (fragment): lac repressor; lacI; The lac repressor binds to the lac operator to inhibit transcription in E. coli. This inhibition can be relieved by adding lactose or isopropyl-β-D-thiogalactopyranoside (IPTG).
   3926..4514    -  rep_origin     ori: high-copy-number ColE1/pMB1/pBR322/pUC origin of replication
   4685..5545    -  CDS            AmpR: β-lactamase; bla; confers resistance to ampicillin, carbenicillin, and related antibiotics
   5546..5650    -  promoter       AmpR promoter: bla
>Addgene plasmid #159323 | pcDNA3-His-SUMO1 | addgene full sequence | sequence record 311862 | Addgene NGS Result
GACGGATCGGGAGATCTCCCGATCCCCTATGGTGCACTCTCAGTACAATCTGCTCTGATGCCGCATAGTT
AAGCCAGTATCTGCTCCCTGCTTGTGTGTTGGAGGTCGCTGAGTAGTGCGCGAGCAAAATTTAAGCTACA
ACAAGGCAAGGCTTGACCGACAATTGCATGAAGAATCTGCTTAGGGTTAGGCGTTTTGCGCTGCTTCGCG
ATGTACGGGCCAGATATACGCGTTGACATTGATTATTGACTAGTTATTAATAGTAATCAATTACGGGGTC
ATTAGTTCATAGCCCATATATGGAGTTCCGCGTTACATAACTTACGGTAAATGGCCCGCCTGGCTGACCG
CCCAACGACCCCCGCCCATTGACGTCAATAATGACGTATGTTCCCATAGTAACGCCAATAGGGACTTTCC
ATTGACGTCAATGGGTGGAGTATTTACGGTAAACTGCCCACTTGGCAGTACATCAAGTGTATCATATGCC
AAGTACGCCCCCTATTGACGTCAATGACGGTAAATGGCCCGCCTGGCATTATGCCCAGTACATGACCTTA
TGGGACTTTCCTACTTGGCAGTACATCTACGTATTAGTCATCGCTATTACCATGGTGATGCGGTTTTGGC
AGTACATCAATGGGCGTGGATAGCGGTTTGACTCACGGGGATTTCCAAGTCTCCACCCCATTGACGTCAA
TGGGAGTTTGTTTTGGCACCAAAATCAACGGGACTTTCCAAAATGTCGTAACAACTCCGCCCCATTGACG
CAAATGGGCGGTAGGCGTGTACGGTGGGAGGTCTATATAAGCAGAGCTCTCTGGCTAACTAGAGAACCCA
CTGCTTACTGGCTTATCGAAATTAATACGACTCACTATAGGGAGACCCAAGCTGGCTAGCGTTTAAACTT
AAGCTTGCCACCATGCATCATCACCATCACCATGGTACCTCTGACCAGGAGGCAAAACCTTCAACTGAGG
ACTTGGGGGATAAGAAGGAAGGTGAATATATTAAACTCAAAGTCATTGGACAGGATAGCAGTGAGATTCA
CTTCAAAGTGAAAATGACAACACATCTCAAGAAACTCAAAGAATCATACTGTCAAAGACAGGGTGTTCCA
ATGAATTCACTCAGGTTTCTCTTTGAGGGTCAGAGAATTGCTGATAATCATACTCCAAAAGAACTGGGAA
TGGAGGAAGAAGATGTGATTGAAGTTTATCAGGAACAAACGGGGGGTTAATCTAGAGGGCCCGTTTAAAC
CCGCTGATCAGCCTCGACTGTGCCTTCTAGTTGCCAGCCATCTGTTGTTTGCCCCTCCCCCGTGCCTTCC
TTGACCCTGGAAGGTGCCACTCCCACTGTCCTTTCCTAATAAAATGAGGAAATTGCATCGCATTGTCTGA
GTAGGTGTCATTCTATTCTGGGGGGTGGGGTGGGGCAGGACAGCAAGGGGGAGGATTGGGAAGACAATAG
CAGGCATGCTGGGGATGCGGTGGGCTCTATGGCTTCTGAGGCGGAAAGAACCAGCTGGGGCTCTAGGGGG
TATCCCC
[124 nt withheld, positions 1548-1671]
C
[91 nt withheld, positions 1673-1763]
A
[49 nt withheld, positions 1765-1813]
CCTTTGACGTTGGAGTCCACGTTCTTT
[37 nt withheld, positions 1841-1877]
ACCCTATCTCGGTCTATTCTTTTGATTTATAAGGGATTTTGCCGATTTCGGCCTATTGGTTAAAAAATGA
GCTGATTTAACAAAAATTTAACGCGAATTAATTCTGTGGAATGTGTGTCAGTTAGGGTGTGGAAAGTCCC
CAGGCTCCCCAGCAGGCAGAAGTATGCAAAGCATGCATCTCAATTAGTCAGCAACCAGGTGTGGAAAGTC
CCCAGGCTCCCCAGCAGGCAGAAGTATGCAAAGCATGCATCTCAATTAGTCAGCAACCATAGTCCCGCCC
CTAACTCCGCCCATCCCGCCCCTAACTCCGCCCAGTTCCGCCCATTCTCCGCCCCATGGCTGACTAATTT
TTTTTATTTATGCAGAGGCCGAGGCCGCCTCTGCCTCTGAGCTATTCCAGAAGTAGTGAGGAGGCTTTTT
TGGAGGCCTAGGCTTTTGCAAAAAGCTCCCGGGAGCTTGTATATCCATTTTCGGATCTGATCAAGAGACA
GGATGAGGATCGTTTCGCATGATTGAACAAGATGGATTGCACGCAGGTTCTCCGGCCGCTTGGGTGGAGA
GGCTATTCGGCTATGACTGGGCACAACAGACAATCGGCTGCTCTGATGCCGCCGTGTTCCGGCTGTCAGC
GCAGGGGCGCCCGGTTCTTTTTGTCAAGACCGACCTGTCCGGTGCCCTGAATGAACTGCAGGACGAGGCA
GCGCGGCTATCGTGGCTGGCCACGACGGGCGTTCCTTGCGCAGCTGTGCTCGACGTTGTCACTGAAGCGG
GAAGGGACTGGCTGCTATTGGGCGAAGTGCCGGGGCAGGATCTCCTGTCATCTCACCTTGCTCCTGCCGA
GAAAGTATCCATCATGGCTGATGCAATGCGGCGGCTGCATACGCTTGATCCGGCTACCTGCCCATTCGAC
CACCAAGCGAAACATCGCATCGAGCGAGCACGTACTCGGATGGAAGCCGGTCTTGTCGATCAGGATGATC
TGGACGAAGAGCATCAGGGGCTCGCGCCAGCCGAACTGTTCGCCAGGCTCAAGGCGCGCATGCCCGACGG
CGAGGATCTCGTCGTGACCCATGGCGATGCCTGCTTGCCGAATATCATGGTGGAAAATGGCCGCTTTTCT
GGATTCATCGACTGTGGCCGGCTGGGTGTGGCGGACCGCTATCAGGACATAGCGTTGGCTACCCGTGATA
TTGCTGAAGAGCTTGGCGGCGAATGGGCTGACCGCTTCCTCGTGCTTTACGGTATCGCCGCTCCCGATTC
GCAGCGCATCGCCTTCTATCGCCTTCTTGACGAGTTCTTCTGAGCGGGACTCTGGGGTTCGAAATGACCG
ACCAAGCGACGCCCAACCTGCCATCACGAGATTTCGATTCCACCGCCGCCTTCTATGAAAGGTTGGGCTT
CGGAATCGTTTTCCGGGACGCCGGCTGGATGATCCTCCAGCGCGGGGATCTCATGCTGGAGTTCTTCGCC
CACCCCAACTTGTTTATTGCAGCTTATAATGGTTACAAATAAAGCAATAGCATCACAAATTTCACAAATA
AAGCATTTTTTTCACTGCATTCTAGTTGTGGTTTGTCCAAACTCATCAATGTATCTTATCATGTCTGTAT
ACCGTCGACCTCTAGCTAGAGCTTGGCGTAATCATGGTCATAGCTGTTTCCTGTGTGAAATTGTTATCCG
CTCACAATTCCACACAACATACGAGCCGGAAGCATAAAGTGTAAAGCCTGGGGTGCCTAATGAGTGAGCT
AACTCACATTAATTGCGTTGCGCTCACTGCCCGCTTTCCAGTCGGGAAACCTGTCGTGCCAGCTGCATTA
ATGAATCGGCCAACGCGCGGGGAGAGGCGGTTTGCGTATTGGGCGCTCTTCCGCTTCCTCGCTCACTGAC
TCGCTGCGCTCGGTCGTTCGGCTGCGGCGAGCGGTATCAGCTCACTCAAAGGCGGTAATACGGTTATCCA
CAGAATCAGGGGATAACGCAGGAAAGAACATGTGAGCAAAAGGCCAGCAAAAGGCCAGGAACCGTAAAAA
GGCCGCGTTGCTGGCGTTTTTCCATAGGCTCCGCCCCCCTGACGAGCATCACAAAAATCGACGCTCAAGT
CAGAGGTGGCGAAACCCGACAGGACTATAAAGATACCAGGCGTTTCCCCCTGGAAGCTCCCTCGTGCGCT
CTCCTGTTCCGACCCTGCCGCTTACCGGATACCTGTCCGCCTTTCTCCCTTCGGGAAGCGTGGCGCTTTC
TCATAGCTCACGCTGTAGGTATCTCAGTTCGGTGTAGGTCGTTCGCTCCAAGCTGGGCTGTGTGCACGAA
CCCCCCGTTCAGCCCGACCGCTGCGCCTTATCCGGTAACTATCGTCTTGAGTCCAACCCGGTAAGACACG
ACTTATCGCCACTGGCAGCAGCCACTGGTAACAGGATTAGCAGAGCGAGGTATGTAGGCGGTGCTACAGA
GTTCTTGAAGTGGTGGCCTAACTACGGCTACACTAGAAGAACAGTATTTGGTATCTGCGCTCTGCTGAAG
CCAGTTACCTTCGGAAAAAGAGTTGGTAGCTCTTGATCCGGCAAACAAACCACCGCTGGTAGCGGTGGTT
TTTTTGTTTGCAAGCAGCAGATTACGCGCAGAAAAAAAGGATCTCAAGAAGATCCTTTGATCTTTTCTAC
GGGGTCTGACGCTCAGTGGAACGAAAACTCACGTTAAGGGATTTTGGTCATGAGATTATCAAAAAGGATC
TTCACCTAGATCCTTTTAAATTAAAAATGAAGTTTTAAATCAATCTAAAGTATATATGAGTAAACTTGGT
CTGACAGTTACCAATGCTTAATCAGTGAGGCACCTATCTCAGCGATCTGTCTATTTCGTTCATCCATAGT
TGCCTGACTCCCCGTCGTGTAGATAACTACGATACGGGAGGGCTTACCATCTGGCCCCAGTGCTGCAATG
ATACCGCGAGACCCACGCTCACCGGCTCCAGATTTATCAGCAATAAACCAGCCAGCCGGAAGGGCCGAGC
GCAGAAGTGGTCCTGCAACTTTATCCGCCTCCATCCAGTCTATTAATTGTTGCCGGGAAGCTAGAGTAAG
TAGTTCGCCAGTTAATAGTTTGCGCAACGTTGTTGCCATTGCTACAGGCATCGTGGTGTCACGCTCGTCG
TTTGGTATGGCTTCATTCAGCTCCGGTTCCCAACGATCAAGGCGAGTTACATGATCCCCCATGTTGTGCA
AAAAAGCGGTTAGCTCCTTCGGTCCTCCGATCGTTGTCAGAAGTAAGTTGGCCGCAGTGTTATCACTCAT
GGTTATGGCAGCACTGCATAATTCTCTTACTGTCATGCCATCCGTAAGATGCTTTTCTGTGACTGGTGAG
TACTCAACCAAGTCATTCTGAGAATAGTGTATGCGGCGACCGAGTTGCTCTTGCCCGGCGTCAATACGGG
ATAATACCGCGCCACATAGCAGAACTTTAAAAGTGCTCATCATTGGAAAACGTTCTTCGGGGCGAAAACT
CTCAAGGATCTTACCGCTGTTGAGATCCAGTTCGATGTAACCCACTCGTGCACCCAACTGATCTTCAGCA
TCTTTTACTTTCACCAGCGTTTCTGGGTGAGCAAAAACAGGAAGGCAAAATGCCGCAAAAAAGGGAATAA
GGGCGACACGGAAATGTTGAATACTCATACTCTTCCTTTTTCAATATTATTGAAGCATTTATCAGGGTTA
TTGTCTCATGAGCGGATACATATTTGAATGTATTTAGAAAAATAAACAAATAGGGGTTCCGCGCACATTT
CCCCGAAAAGTGCCACCTGACGTC
